>Addgene plasmid #153810 | pGBW-m4252901 | addgene full sequence | sequence record 304493 | Addgene NGS Result
CACCATGTTTCATCTCGTTGACTTTCAGGTTACTATAGCAGAGATATTACTAATTATTATGAGGACTTTT
AAAGTTTCCATTTGGAATCTTGATTACATCATAAACCTCATAATTAAAAATTTATCTAAGTCACTAACTG
AGAATAAATATTCTCAATTAGATGAAGAGCAACCAATGGAGATTGATGAAAACCTTTACTTTCAGTCGTA
CCCCTATGACGTACCAGATTATGCGTAAGGATCCGCAGGCCTCTGCTAGCTTGACTGACTGAGATACAGC
GTACCTTCAGCTCACAGACATGATAAGATACATTGATGAGTTTGGACAAACCACAACTAGAATGCAGTGA
AAAAAATGCTTTATTTGTGAAATTTGTGATGCTATTGCTTTATTTGTAACCATTATAAGCTGCAATAAAC
AAGTTAACAACAACAATTGCATTCATTTTATGTTTCAGGTTCAGGGGGAGGTGTGGGAGGTTTTTTAAAG
CAAGTAAAACCTCTACAAATGTGGTATTGGCCCATCTCTATCGGTATCGTAGCATAACCCCTTGGGGCCT
CTAAACGGGTCTTGAGGGGTTTTTTGTGCCCCTCGGGCCGGATTGCTATCTACCGGCATTGGCGCAGAAA
AAAATGCCTGATGCGACGCTGCGCGTCTTATACTCCCACATATGCCAGATTCAGCAACGGATACGGCTTC
CCCAACTTGCCCACTTCCATACGTGTCCTCCTTACCAGAAATTTATCCTTAAGGTCGTCAGCTATCCTGC
AGGCGATCTCTCGATTTCGATCAAGACATTCCTTTAATGGTCTTTTCTGGACACCACTAGGGGTCAGAAG
TAGTTCATCAAACTTTCTTCCCTCCCTAATCTCATTGGTTACCTTGGGCTATCGAAACTTAATTAACCAG
TCAAGTCAGCTACTTGGCGAGATCGACTTGTCTGGGTTTCGACTACGCTCAGAATTGCGTCAGTCAAGTT
CGATCTGGTCCTTGCTATTGCACCCGTTCTCCGATTACGAGTTTCATTTAAATCATGTGAGCAAAAGGCC
AGCAAAAGGCCAGGAACCGTAAAAAGGCCGCGTTGCTGGCGTTTTTCCATAGGCTCCGCCCCCCTGACGA
GCATCACAAAAATCGACGCTCAAGTCAGAGGTGGCGAAACCCGACAGGACTATAAAGATACCAGGCGTTT
CCCCCTGGAAGCTCCCTCGTGCGCTCTCCTGTTCCGACCCTGCCGCTTACCGGATACCTGTCCGCCTTTC
TCCCTTCGGGAAGCGTGGCGCTTTCTCATAGCTCACGCTGTAGGTATCTCAGTTCGGTGTAGGTCGTTCG
CTCCAAGCTGGGCTGTGTGCACGAACCCCCCGTTCAGCCCGACCGCTGCGCCTTATCCGGTAACTATCGT
CTTGAGTCCAACCCGGTAAGACACGACTTATCGCCACTGGCAGCAGCCACTGGTAACAGGATTAGCAGAG
CGAGGTATGTAGGCGGTGCTACAGAGTTCTTGAAGTGGTGGCCTAACTACGGCTACACTAGAAGAACAGT
ATTTGGTATCTGCGCTCTGCTGAAGCCAGTTACCTTCGGAAAAAGAGTTGGTAGCTCTTGATCCGGCAAA
CAAACCACCGCTGGTAGCGGTGGTTTTTTTGTTTGCAAGCAGCAGATTACGCGCAGAAAAAAAGGATCTC
AAGAAGATCCTTTGATCTTTTCTACGGGGTCTGACGCTCAGTGGAACGAAAACTCACGTTAAGGGATTTT
GGTCATGAGATTATCAAAAAGGATCTTCACCTAGATCCTTTTAAATTAAAAATGAAGTTTTAAATCAATC
TAAAGTATATATGAGTAAACTTGGTCTGACAGTTACCAATGCTTAATCAGTGAGGCACCTATCTCAGCGA
TCTGTCTATTTCGTTCATCCATAGTTGCATTTAAATTTCCGAACTCTCCAAGGCCCTCGTCGGAAAATCT
TCAAACCTTTCGTCCGATCCATCTTGCAGGCTACCTCTCGAACGAACTATCGCAAGTCTCTTGGCCGGCC
TTGCGCCTTGGCTATTGCTTGGCAGCGCCTATCGCCAGGTATTACTCCAATCCCGAATATCCGAGATCGG
GATCACCCGAGAGAAGTTCAACCTACATCCTCAATCCCGATCTATCCGAGATCCGAGGAATATCGAAATC
GGGGCGCGCCTGGCCTCCGCGCCGGGTTTTGGCGCCTCCCGCGGGCGCCCCCCTCGTCACGGCGAGCGCT
GCCACGTCAGACGAAGGGCGCAGGAGCGTCCTGATCCTTCCGCCCGGACGCTCAGGACAGCGGCCCGCTG
CTCATAAGACTCGGCCTTAGAACCCCAGTATCAGCAGAAGGACATTTTAGGACGGGACTTGGGTGACTCT
AGGGCACTGGTTTTCTTTCCAGAGAGCGGAACAGGCGAGGAAAAGTAGTCCCTTCTCGGCGATTCTGCGG
AGGGATCTCCGTGGGGCGGTGAACGCCGATGATTATATAAGGACGCGCCGGGTGTGGCACAGCTAGTTCC
GTCGCAGCCGGGATTTGGGTCGCGGTTCTTGTTTGTGGATCGCTGTGATCGTCACTTGGTGAGTAGCGGG
CTGCTGGGCTGGCCGGGGCTTTCGTGGCCGCCGGGCCGCTCGGTGGGACGGAAGCGTGTGGAGAGACCGC
CAAGGGCTGTAGTCTGGGTCCGCGAGCAAGGTTGCCCTGAACTGGGGGTTGGGGGGAGCGCAGCAAAATG
GCGGCTGTTCCCGAGTCTTGAATGGAAGACGCTTGTGAGGCGGGCTGTGAGGTCGTTGAAACAAGGTGGG
GGGCATGGTGGGCGGCAAGAACCCAAGGTCTTGAGCCCTTCGCTAATGCGGGAAAGCTCTTATTCGGGTG
AGATGGGCTGGGCACCATCTGGGGACCCTGACGTGAAGTTTGTCACTGACTGGAGAACTCGGTTTGTCGT
CTGTTGCGGGGGCGGCAGTTATGGCGGTGCCGTTGGGCAGTGCACCCGTACCTTTGGGAGCGCGCGCCCT
CGTCGTGTCGTGACGTCACCCGTTCTGTTGGCTTATAATGCAGGGTGGGGCCACCAGCCGGTAGGTGTGC
GGTAGGCTTTTCTCCGTCGCAGGACGCAGGGTTCGGGCCTAGGGTAGGCTCTCCTGAATCGACAGGCGCC
GGACCTCTGGTGAGGGGAGGGATAAGTGAGGCGTCAGTTTCTTTGGTCGGTTTTATGTACCTATCTTCTT
AAGTAGCTGAAGCTCCGGTTTTGAACTATGCGCTCGGGGTTGGCGAGTGTGTTTTGTGAAGTTTTTTAGG
CACCTTTTGAAATGTAATCATTTGGGTCAATATGTAATTTTCAGTGTTAGACTTGTAAATTGTCCGCTAA
ATTCTGGCCGTTTTTGGCTTTTTTGTTAGACAACATGGGTAAAAAGCCTGAACTCACCGCGACGTCTGTC
GAGAAGTTTCTGATCGAAAAGTTCGACAGCGTCTCCGACCTGATGCAGCTCTCGGAGGGCGAAGAATCTC
GTGCTTTCAGCTTCGATGTAGGAGGGCGTGGATATGTCCTGCGGGTAAATAGCTGCGCCGATGGTTTCTA
CAAAGATCGTTATGTTTATCGGCACTTTGCATCCGCCGCGCTCCCGATTCCGGAAGTGCTTGACATTGGG
GAGTTCAGCGAGAGCCTGACCTATTGCATCTCCCGCCGTGCACAGGGTGTCACGTTGCAAGACCTGCCTG
AAACCGAACTGCCCGCTGTTCTGCAGCCGGTCGCGGAGGCAATGGATGCCATCGCTGCCGCCGATCTTAG
CCAGACGAGCGGGTTCGGCCCATTCGGACCGCAAGGAATCGGTCAATACACTACATGGCGTGATTTCATA
TGCGCGATTGCTGATCCCCATGTGTATCACTGGCAAACTGTGATGGACGACACCGTCAGTGCGTCCGTCG
CGCAGGCTCTCGATGAGCTGATGCTTTGGGCCGAGGACTGCCCCGAAGTCCGGCACCTCGTGCACGCGGA
TTTCGGCTCCAACAATGTCCTGACGGACAATGGCCGCATAACAGCGGTCATTGACTGGAGCGAGGCGATG
TTCGGGGATTCCCAATACGAGGTCGCCAACATCTTCTTCTGGAGGCCGTGGTTGGCTTGTATGGAGCAGC
AGACGCGCTACTTCGAGCGGAGGCATCCGGAGCTTGCAGGATCGCCCCGGCTCCGGGCGTATATGCTCCG
CATTGGTCTTGACCAACTCTATCAGAGCTTGGTTGACGGCAATTTCGATGATGCAGCTTGGGCGCAGGGT
CGATGCGACGCAATCGTCCGATCCGGAGCCGGGACTGTCGGGCGTACACAAATCGCCCGCAGAAGCGCCG
CCGTCTGGACCGATGGCTGTGTAGAAGTACTCGCCGATAGTGGAAACCGACGCCCCAGCACTCGTCCGAG
GGCAAAGGAATAAGCTAGTATGTAAGCCTAGTCTTAGATAATAAAATCGCTATCCATCGAAGATGGATGT
GTGTTGGTTTTTTGTGTGTGTAACGCTAGGCGCGCCTGGTGTACCGAGAACGATCCTCTCAGTGCGAGTC
TCGACGATCCATATCGTTGCTTGGCAGTCAGCCAGTCGGAATCCAGCTTGGGACCCAGGAAGTCCAATCG
TCAGATATTGTACTCAAGCCTGGTCACGGCAGCGTACCGATCTGTTTAAACCTAGATATTGATAGTCTGA
TCGGTCAACGTATAATCGAGTCCTAGCTTTTGCAAACATCTATCAAGAGACAGGATCAGCAGGAGGCTTT
CGCATGAGTATTCAACATTTCCGTGTCGCCCTTATTCCCTTTTTTGCGGCATTTTGCCTTCCTGTTTTTG
CTCACCCAGAAACGCTGGTGAAAGTAAAAGATGCTGAAGATCAGTTGGGTGCGCGAGTGGGTTACATCGA
ACTGGATCTCAACAGCGGTAAGATCCTTGAGAGTTTTCGCCCCGAAGAACGCTTTCCAATGATGAGCACT
TTTAAAGTTCTGCTATGTGGCGCGGTATTATCCCGTATTGACGCCGGGCAAGAGCAACTCGGTCGCCGCA
TACACTATTCTCAGAATGACTTGGTTGAGTATTCACCAGTCACAGAAAAGCATCTTACGGATGGCATGAC
AGTAAGAGAATTATGCAGTGCTGCCATAACCATGAGTGATAACACTGCGGCCAACTTACTTCTGACAACG
ATTGGAGGACCGAAGGAGCTAACCGCTTTTTTGCACAACATGGGGGATCATGTAACTCGCCTTGATCGTT
GGGAACCGGAGCTGAATGAAGCCATACCAAACGACGAGCGTGACACCACGATGCCTGTAGCAATGGCAAC
AACCTTGCGTAAACTATTAACTGGCGAACTACTTACTCTAGCTTCCCGGCAACAGTTGATAGACTGGATG
GAGGCGGATAAAGTTGCAGGACCACTTCTGCGCTCGGCCCTTCCGGCTGGCTGGTTTATTGCTGATAAAT
CTGGAGCCGGTGAGCGTGGGTCTCGCGGTATCATTGCAGCACTGGGGCCAGATGGTAAGCCCTCCCGTAT
CGTAGTTATCTACACGACGGGGAGTCAGGCAACTATGGATGAACGAAATAGACAGATCGCTGAGATAGGT
GCCTCACTGATTAAGCATTGGTAACCGATTCTAGGTGCATTGGCGCAGAAAAAAATGCCTGATGCGACGC
TGCGCGTCTTATACTCCCACATATGCCAGATTCAGCAACGGATACGGCTTCCCCAACTTGCCCACTTCCA
TACGTGTCCTCCTTACCAGAAATTTATCCTTAAGATCCCGAATCGTTTAAACTCGACTCTGGCTCTATCG
AATCTCCGTCGTTTCGAGCTTACGCGAACAGCCGTGGCGCTCATTTGCTCGTCGGGCATCGAATCTCGTC
AGCTATCGTCAGCTTACCTTTTTGGCAGCGATCGCGGCTCCCGACATCTTGGACCATTAGCTCCACAGGT
ATCTTCTTCCCTCTAGTGGTCATAACAGCAGCTTCAGCTACCTCTCAATTCAAAAAACCCCTCAAGACCC
GTTTAGAGGCCCCAAGGGGTTATGCTATCAATCGTTGCGTTACACACACAAAAAACCAACACACATCCAT
CTTCGATGGATAGCGATTTTATTATCTAACTGCTGATCGAGTGTAGCCAGATCTAGTAATCAATTACGGG
GTCATTAGTTCATAGCCCATATATGGAGTTCCGCGTTACATAACTTACGGTAAATGGCCCGCCTGGCTGA
CCGCCCAACGACCCCCGCCCATTGACGTCAATAATGACGTATGTTCCCATAGTAACGCCAATAGGGACTT
TCCATTGACGTCAATGGGTGGAGTATTTACGGTAAACTGCCCACTTGGCAGTACATCAAGTGTATCATAT
GCCAAGTACGCCCCCTATTGACGTCAATGACGGTAAATGGCCCGCCTGGCATTATGCCCAGTACATGACC
TTATGGGACTTTCCTACTTGGCAGTACATCTACGTATTAGTCATCGCTATTACCATGCTGATGCGGTTTT
GGCAGTACATCAATGGGCGTGGATAGCGGTTTGACTCACGGGGATTTCCAAGTCTCCACCCCATTGACGT
CAATGGGAGTTTGTTTTGGCACCAAAATCAACGGGACTTTCCAAAATGTCGTAACAACTCCGCCCCATTG
ACGCAAATGGGCGGTAGGCGTGTACGGTGGGAGGTCTATATAAGCAGAGCTGGTTTAGTGAACCGTCAGA
TCAGATCTTTGTCGATCCTACCATCCACTCGACACACCCGCCAGCGGCCGC
Features (pLannotate 1.2.2; 19 found; start..end, strand, type, name):
      5..187     +  CDS            NS6_SARS2: Experimental evidence at protein level: Swiss-Prot protein existence level 1. Disrupts cell nuclear import complex formation by tethering karyopherin alpha 2 and karyopherin beta 1 to the membrane. Retention of import factors at the ER/Golgi membrane leads to a loss of transport into the nucleus. Thereby prevents STAT1 nuclear translocation in response to interferon signaling, thus blocking the expression of interferon stimulated genes (ISGs) that display multiple antiviral activities (PubMed:33097660). Suppresses IFN-beta production possibly by blocking IRF3 nuclear translocation (PubMed:3297
    304..425     -  polyA_signal   SV40 poly(A) signal: SV40 polyadenylation signal
    448..517     -  CDS            large T antigen (fragment): large T antigen from SV40 (simian virus 40)
    540..586     +  terminator     T7 terminator: transcription terminator for bacteriophage T7 RNA polymerase
    616..752     +  terminator     rrnG terminator: transcription terminator from the E. coli ribosomal RNA rrnG operon (Albrechtsen et al., 1991)
    797..868     +  misc_feature   3' β-globin insulator: insulator downstream of the human β-globin locus (Farrell et al., 2002)
   1094..1682    -  rep_origin     ori: high-copy-number ColE1/pMB1/pBR322/pUC origin of replication
   1854..1918    -  CDS            bla(M) (fragment): β-lactamase lacking the signal sequence; bla(M); allows cytosolic expression of β-lactamase
   2182..3391    +  promoter       UbC promoter: human ubiquitin C promoter
   3401..4422    +  CDS            HygR (fragment): hygromycin B phosphotransferase confers resistance to hygromycin
   4450..4498    +  polyA_signal   poly(A) signal: synthetic polyadenylation signal
   4764..5624    +  CDS            AmpR: β-lactamase; bla; confers resistance to ampicillin, carbenicillin, and related antibiotics
   5637..5773    +  terminator     rrnG terminator: transcription terminator from the E. coli ribosomal RNA rrnG operon (Albrechtsen et al., 1991)
   5925..5996    +  misc_feature   5' β-globin insulator: insulator upstream of the human β-globin locus (Farrell et al., 2002)
   6001..6047    -  terminator     T7 terminator: transcription terminator for bacteriophage T7 RNA polymerase
   6065..6113    -  polyA_signal   poly(A) signal: synthetic polyadenylation signal
   6194..6497    +  enhancer       CMV enhancer: human cytomegalovirus immediate early enhancer
   6570..6587    -  promoter       CMV promoter (fragment): human cytomegalovirus (CMV) immediate early promoter
   6650..6701    +  promoter       CMVd2 promoter: truncated human cytomegalovirus (CMV) immediate early promoter that yields moderately reduced expression relative to the full-length promoter
