[The description below was written by a language model from this plasmid's Addgene catalogue record and pLannotate feature annotations shown in this document.]
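Description:
pGBW-m4252901 is a mammalian expression plasmid carrying the wild-type SARS-CoV-2 ORF6 coding sequence in a modified pTwist_CMV_Hygro_6 backbone from which an AarI site was removed. It is propagated in E. coli as a high-copy plasmid through a ColE1/pUC-type origin and selected with ampicillin via a full-length β-lactamase gene. For selection in mammalian cells it carries a separate cassette in which the human ubiquitin C promoter drives hygromycin B phosphotransferase, followed by a synthetic polyadenylation signal.

The short ORF6 insert (about 180 bp) sits directly downstream of the human cytomegalovirus immediate-early enhancer and promoter elements; because the sequence is circular, these appear at the end of the annotated record while the ORF begins at its start. According to the catalogue entry, the backbone supplies a C-terminal TEV-cleavable HA tag. The feature table does not annotate this tag, although there is unannotated sequence between the ORF and the downstream SV40 polyadenylation signal where it would lie. The SV40 signal is annotated on the reverse strand, together with a small large T antigen fragment. The expression unit is bracketed by 5' and 3' β-globin insulator elements, and by T7 and rrnG terminators and an upstream reverse-oriented synthetic poly(A) signal, parts that generally serve to limit transcriptional read-through and interference between neighbouring cassettes.

ORF6 is a small accessory protein that is annotated as interfering with nuclear import, blocking STAT1 translocation and dampening interferon signalling. The construct therefore suits transient or hygromycin-selected stable expression of epitope-tagged ORF6 in mammalian cells, for example for HA-based detection or pull-down, although the record states only its general purpose as an expression plasmid.
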