Addgene plasmid #153810: pGBW-m4252901
Purpose: Mammalian expression plasmid for SARS-CoV-2 ORF6 protein
Depositing lab: Ginkgo Bioworks & Benjie Chen. Depositing organization: Ginkgo Bioworks.
Backbone
  Vector backbone: pTwist_CMV_Hygro_6 with AarI site removed
  Backbone size w/o insert (bp): 6525
  Vector type: Mammalian Expression
  Selectable markers: Hygromycin
Growth in bacteria
  Bacterial resistance: Ampicillin, 100 μg/mL
  Growth temperature: 37°C
  Growth strain: DH5alpha
  Copy number: High Copy
Gene/Insert
  Gene/Insert name: SARS-CoV-2 ORF6 protein
  Species: Severe acute respiratory syndrome coronavirus 2
  Insert size (bp): 179
  Mutation: wt
  Entrez Gene: ORF6 (a.k.a. GU280_gp06)
  Promoter: CMV
  Tag / fusion protein: Cleavable TEV;HA (C terminal on backbone)
  Cloning method: Unknown
Resource information
  A portion of this plasmid was derived from a plasmid made by: GinkgoBioworks
Depositor comments: NCBI reference sequence: 43740572
How to cite: pGBW-m4252901 was a gift from Ginkgo Bioworks & Benjie Chen (Addgene plasmid # 153810 ; http://n2t.net/addgene:153810 ; RRID:Addgene_153810)
